>Addgene plasmid #113057 | MPS-1 | addgene full sequence | sequence record 217203 | Addgene NGS Result
GTGATGCGGTTTTGGCAGTACACCAATGGGCGTGGATAGCGGTTTGACTCACGGGGATTTCCAAGTCTCC
ACCCCATTGACGTCAATGGGAGTTTGTTTTGGCACCAAAATCAACGGGACTTTCCAAAATGTCGTAACAA
CTGCGATCGCCCGCCCCGTTGACGCAAATGGGCGGTAGGCGTGTACGGTGGGAGGTCTATATAAGCAGAG
CTCGTTTAGTGAACCGTCAGATCACTAGAAGCTTTATTGCGGTAGTTTATCACAGTTAAATTGCTAACGC
AGTCAGTGCTTCTGACACAACAGTCTCGAACTTAAGCTGCAGTGACTCTCTTAAGGTAGCCTTGCAGAAG
TTGGTCGTGAGGCACTGGGCAGGTAAGTATCAAGGTTACAAGACAGGTTTAAGGAGACCAATAGAAACTG
GGCTTGTCGAGACAGAGAAGACTCTTGCGTTTCTGATAGGCACCTATTGGTCTTACTGACATCCACTTTG
CCTTTCTCTCCACAGGTGTCCACTCCCAGTTCAATTACAGCTCTTAAGGCTAGAGTACTTAATACGACTC
ACTATAGGCTAGCCTCGAGATGCACAAAAATATCAGTCCCACGTGCCAAGAAGGCATTCGAGAAGCATGC
ATCACTTTGAAAAATGCTTGTGATCCCCAAGTACTTGACAAGGCTGCAATCCGAATGAGAGAGTACGAAA
ATGAGTTCGGTCGAATACTTTATACAATATCAATTTTAATAATGTTCTCATTTGTCATTATTCTCCTAAT
GGTACGATCAATTCGGAGAACACAATCAACAGTTGAGATGGATTCGCTCCTTGATGCTATGCGAATTCGA
GAAGAATTAGAAATACAGGAACGTAAAAGAAGACGATTGATGAGAGCAAAAACCCAGGTGACTGCATGGC
TCGTGAACAAAAACAAAGAGAAAGGACCAGAAAAGCGAAAAGATAGCGAATGGAAGCCACTTCCAAATGG
AACAAGACCAAGAGGACATTACAGCATATCAACAGTCACATCAGACATTCCGGAGATTGTAGTAAGTGCT
GACGACTGCATACATTCTGATTTTCCAAATCGTCCACATACTCCTGCAATCTCAATGATTTACGATTTTG
GAATTGCGTCACCGGATTTAATAGAGCCCGATAGCCGTAAGCCATCAATTTCCTCTTCAACAGCAATTCC
CATGTCATCTTCGTCATCTTCATCAATGAATTCATTGATTGAACCAAATATGAATTCAATAAAATCAAAT
CCTCGAACATATTCGCTTGACACAAACGCCTCCACGTCATCGAGAACTCCTCGTGTTGATTGTGACGATA
AATCATGCTTAGACGTGTAATCTAGAGTCGACCCGGGCGGCCGCTTCCCTTTAGTGAGGGTTAATGCTTC
GAGCAGACATGATAAGATACATTGATGAGTTTGGACAAACCACAACTAGAATGCAGTGAAAAAAATGCTT
TATTTGTGAAATTTGTGATGCTATTGCTTTATTTGTAACCATTATAAGCTGCAATAAACAAGTTAACAAC
AACAATTGCATTCATTTTATGTTTCAGGTTCAGGGGGAGATGTGGGAGGTTTTTTAAAGCAAGTAAAACC
TCTACAAATGTGGTAAAATCCGATAAGGATCGATCCGGGCTGGCGTAATAGCGAAGAGGCCCGCACCGAT
CGCCCTTCCCAACAGTTGCGCAGCCTGAATGGCGAATGG
[124 nt withheld, positions 1720-1843]
C
[91 nt withheld, positions 1845-1935]
A
[49 nt withheld, positions 1937-1985]
CCTTTGACGTTGGAGTCCACGTTCTTT
[37 nt withheld, positions 2013-2049]
ACCCTATCTCGGTCTATTCTTTTGATTTATAAGGGATTTTGCCGATTTCGGCCTATTGGTTAAAAAATGA
GCTGATTTAACAAAAATTTAACGCGAATTTTAACAAAATATTAACGCTTACAATTTCCTGATGCGGTATT
TTCTCCTTACGCATCTGTGCGGTATTTCACACCGCATACGCGGATCTGCGCAGCACCATGGCCTGAAATA
ACCTCTGAAAGAGGAACTTGGTTAGGTACCTTCTGAGGCGGAAAGAACCAGCTGTGGAATGTGTGTCAGT
TAGGGTGTGGAAAGTCCCCAGGCTCCCCAGCAGGCAGAAGTATGCAAAGCATGCATCTCAATTAGTCAGC
AACCAGGTGTGGAAAGTCCCCAGGCTCCCCAGCAGGCAGAAGTATGCAAAGCATGCATCTCAATTAGTCA
GCAACCATAGTCCCGCCCCTAACTCCGCCCATCCCGCCCCTAACTCCGCCCAGTTCCGCCCATTCTCCGC
CCCATGGCTGACTAATTTTTTTTATTTATGCAGAGGCCGAGGCCGCCTCGGCCTCTGAGCTATTCCAGAA
GTAGTGAGGAGGCTTTTTTGGAGGCCTAGGCTTTTGCAAAAAGCTTGATTCTTCTGACACAACAGTCTCG
AACTTAAGGCTAGAGCCACCATGATTGAACAAGATGGATTGCACGCAGGTTCTCCGGCCGCTTGGGTGGA
GAGGCTATTCGGCTATGACTGGGCACAACAGACAATCGGCTGCTCTGATGCCGCCGTGTTCCGGCTGTCA
GCGCAGGGGCGCCCGGTTCTTTTTGTCAAGACCGACCTGTCCGGTGCCCTGAATGAACTGCAGGACGAGG
CAGCGCGGCTATCGTGGCTGGCCACGACGGGCGTTCCTTGCGCAGCTGTGCTCGACGTTGTCACTGAAGC
GGGAAGGGACTGGCTGCTATTGGGCGAAGTGCCGGGGCAGGATCTCCTGTCATCTCACCTTGCTCCTGCC
GAGAAAGTATCCATCATGGCTGATGCAATGCGGCGGCTGCATACGCTTGATCCGGCTACCTGCCCATTCG
ACCACCAAGCGAAACATCGCATCGAGCGAGCACGTACTCGGATGGAAGCCGGTCTTGTCGATCAGGATGA
TCTGGACGAAGAGCATCAGGGGCTCGCGCCAGCCGAACTGTTCGCCAGGCTCAAGGCGCGCATGCCCGAC
GGCGAGGATCTCGTCGTGACCCATGGCGATGCCTGCTTGCCGAATATCATGGTGGAAAATGGCCGCTTTT
CTGGATTCATCGACTGTGGCCGGCTGGGTGTGGCGGACCGCTATCAGGACATAGCGTTGGCTACCCGTGA
TATTGCTGAAGAGCTTGGCGGCGAATGGGCTGACCGCTTCCTCGTGCTTTACGGTATCGCCGCTCCCGAT
TCGCAGCGCATCGCCTTCTATCGCCTTCTTGACGAGTTCTTCTGAGCGGGACTCTGGGGTTCGAAATGAC
CGACCAAGCGACGCCCAACCTGCCATCACGATGGCCGCAATAAAATATCTTTATTTTCATTACATCTGTG
TGTTGGTTTTTTGTGTGAATCGATAGCGATAAGGATCCGCGTATGGTGCACTCTCAGTACAATCTGCTCT
GATGCCGCATAGTTAAGCCAGCCCCGACACCCGCCAACACCCGCTGACGCGCCCTGACGGGCTTGTCTGC
TCCCGGCATCCGCTTACAGACAAGCTGTGACCGTCTCCGGGAGCTGCATGTGTCAGAGGTTTTCACCGTC
ATCACCGAAACGCGCGAGACGAAAGGGCCTCGTGATACGCCTATTTTTATAGGTTAATGTCATGATAATA
ATGGTTTCTTAGACGTCAGGTGGCACTTTTCGGGGAAATGTGCGCGGAACCCCTATTTGTTTATTTTTCT
AAATACATTCAAATATGTATCCGCTCATGAGACAATAACCCTGATAAATGCTTCAATAATATTGAAAAAG
GAAGAGTATGAGTATTCAACATTTCCGTGTCGCCCTTATTCCCTTTTTTGCGGCATTTTGCCTTCCTGTT
TTTGCTCACCCAGAAACGCTGGTGAAAGTAAAAGATGCTGAAGATCAGTTGGGTGCACGAGTGGGTTACA
TCGAACTGGATCTCAACAGCGGTAAGATCCTTGAGAGTTTTCGCCCCGAAGAACGTTTTCCAATGATGAG
CACTTTTAAAGTTCTGCTATGTGGCGCGGTATTATCCCGTATTGACGCCGGGCAAGAGCAACTCGGTCGC
CGCATACACTATTCTCAGAATGACTTGGTTGAGTACTCACCAGTCACAGAAAAGCATCTTACGGATGGCA
TGACAGTAAGAGAATTATGCAGTGCTGCCATAACCATGAGTGATAACACTGCGGCCAACTTACTTCTGAC
AACGATCGGAGGACCGAAGGAGCTAACCGCTTTTTTGCACAACATGGGGGATCATGTAACTCGCCTTGAT
CGTTGGGAACCGGAGCTGAATGAAGCCATACCAAACGACGAGCGTGACACCACGATGCCTGTAGCAATGG
CAACAACGTTGCGCAAACTATTAACTGGCGAACTACTTACTCTAGCTTCCCGGCAACAATTAATAGACTG
GATGGAGGCGGATAAAGTTGCAGGACCACTTCTGCGCTCGGCCCTTCCGGCTGGCTGGTTTATTGCTGAT
AAATCTGGAGCCGGTGAGCGTGGGTCTCGCGGTATCATTGCAGCACTGGGGCCAGATGGTAAGCCCTCCC
GTATCGTAGTTATCTACACGACGGGGAGTCAGGCAACTATGGATGAACGAAATAGACAGATCGCTGAGAT
AGGTGCCTCACTGATTAAGCATTGGTAACTGTCAGACCAAGTTTACTCATATATACTTTAGATTGATTTA
AAACTTCATTTTTAATTTAAAAGGATCTAGGTGAAGATCCTTTTTGATAATCTCATGACCAAAATCCCTT
AACGTGAGTTTTCGTTCCACTGAGCGTCAGACCCCGTAGAAAAGATCAAAGGATCTTCTTGAGATCCTTT
TTTTCTGCGCGTAATCTGCTGCTTGCAAACAAAAAAACCACCGCTACCAGCGGTGGTTTGTTTGCCGGAT
CAAGAGCTACCAACTCTTTTTCCGAAGGTAACTGGCTTCAGCAGAGCGCAGATACCAAATACTGTTCTTC
TAGTGTAGCCGTAGTTAGGCCACCACTTCAAGAACTCTGTAGCACCGCCTACATACCTCGCTCTGCTAAT
CCTGTTACCAGTGGCTGCTGCCAGTGGCGATAAGTCGTGTCTTACCGGGTTGGACTCAAGACGATAGTTA
CCGGATAAGGCGCAGCGGTCGGGCTGAACGGGGGGTTCGTGCACACAGCCCAGCTTGGAGCGAACGACCT
ACACCGAACTGAGATACCTACAGCGTGAGCTATGAGAAAGCGCCACGCTTCCCGAAGGGAGAAAGGCGGA
CAGGTATCCGGTAAGCGGCAGGGTCGGAACAGGAGAGCGCACGAGGGAGCTTCCAGGGGGAAACGCCTGG
TATCTTTATAGTCCTGTCGGGTTTCGCCACCTCTGACTTGAGCGTCGATTTTTGTGATGCTCGTCAGGGG
GGCGGAGCCTATGGAAAAACGCCAGCAACGCGGCCTTTTTACGGTTCCTGGCCTTTTGCTGGCCTTTTGC
TCACATGGCTCGACAGATCTTCAATATTGGCCATTAGCCATATTATTCATTGGTTATATAGCATAAATCA
ATATTGGCTATTGGCCATTGCATACGTTGTATCTATATCATAATATGTACATTTATATTGGCTCATGTCC
AATATGACCGCCATGTTGGCATTGATTATTGACTAGTTATTAATAGTAATCAATTACGGGGTCATTAGTT
CATAGCCCATATATGGAGTTCCGCGTTACATAACTTACGGTAAATGGCCCGCCTGGCTGACCGCCCAACG
ACCCCCGCCCATTGACGTCAATAATGACGTATGTTCCCATAGTAACGCCAATAGGGACTTTCCATTGACG
TCAATGGGTGGAGTATTTACGGTAAACTGCCCACTTGGCAGTACATCAAGTGTATCATATGCCAAGTCCG
CCCCCTATTGACGTCAATGACGGTAAATGGCCCGCCTGGCATTATGCCCAGTACATGACCTTACGGGACT
TTCCTACTTGGCAGTACATCTACGTATTAGTCATCGCTATTACCATG
Features (pLannotate 1.2.2; 18 found; start..end, strand, type, name):
      1..212     +  promoter       CMV promoter: human cytomegalovirus (CMV) immediate early promoter
    373..505     +  intron         chimeric intron: chimera between introns from human β-globin and immunoglobulin heavy chain genes
    550..568     +  promoter       T7 promoter: promoter for bacteriophage T7 RNA polymerase
   1378..1395    -  promoter       T3 promoter (fragment): promoter for bacteriophage T3 RNA polymerase
   1413..1534    -  polyA_signal   SV40 poly(A) signal: SV40 polyadenylation signal
   1557..1625    -  CDS            large T antigen (fragment): large T antigen from SV40 (simian virus 40)
   1649..1716    +  CDS            lacZα (fragment): LacZα fragment of β-galactosidase; lacZ fragment
   1720..2148    +  rep_origin     f1 ori (sequence partly withheld): f1 bacteriophage origin of replication; arrow indicates direction of (+) strand synthesis
   2176..2227    -  misc_feature   bom (fragment): basis of mobility region from pBR322
   2292..2649    +  promoter       SV40 promoter: SV40 enhancer and early promoter
   2700..3491    +  CDS            neo: KKA2_KLEPN - Also known as kan, nptII. Experimental evidence at protein level: Swiss-Prot protein existence level 1. Resistance to kanamycin, neomycin, paromomycin, ribostamycin, butirosin and gentamicin B. From Klebsiella pneumoniae.
   3558..3606    +  polyA_signal   poly(A) signal: synthetic polyadenylation signal
   3626..3680    -  misc_feature   bom (fragment): basis of mobility region from pBR322
   3782..3817    -  CDS            rop (fragment): Rop protein, which maintains plasmids at low copy number; rop
   3912..4016    +  promoter       AmpR promoter: bla
   4017..4877    +  CDS            AmpR: β-lactamase; bla; confers resistance to ampicillin, carbenicillin, and related antibiotics
   5048..5636    +  rep_origin     ori: high-copy-number ColE1/pMB1/pBR322/pUC origin of replication
   5849..6226    +  enhancer       CMV enhancer: human cytomegalovirus immediate early enhancer
