[The description below was written by a language model from this plasmid's Addgene catalogue record and pLannotate feature annotations shown in this document.]
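Description:
MPS-1 is a mammalian expression plasmid built on the pCI-neo backbone that carries the Caenorhabditis elegans mps-1 gene (locus C29F5.4), which encodes a MiRP-type accessory subunit of potassium channels. The insert is recorded as having been introduced by TOPO cloning. Transcription in mammalian cells is driven by the human cytomegalovirus immediate-early enhancer and promoter, which span the numbering origin of the circular 6.2 kb sequence. They are followed by a chimeric β-globin/immunoglobulin heavy-chain intron that generally improves processing and accumulation of the transcript. The feature table does not annotate the mps-1 coding sequence itself. However, there is an unannotated stretch of roughly 800 bp between a T7 promoter and a T3 promoter fragment, upstream of the SV40 polyadenylation signal, and this is where the insert would be expected to lie. The T7 promoter faces into this region and could in principle support in vitro synthesis of sense RNA. No epitope tag or reporter is recorded.

A separate cassette places the neomycin phosphotransferase gene under the SV40 enhancer/early promoter with a synthetic poly(A) signal, allowing G418 selection of stably transfected mammalian cells. In bacteria the plasmid is maintained through a high-copy ColE1/pUC-type origin and selected by β-lactamase-mediated ampicillin resistance. An f1 origin permits single-stranded DNA production. The short lacZα, bom, rop and large T antigen fragments are backbone remnants with no functional role. The stated purpose is expression of worm MPS-1 in mammalian cells, and the associated publication concerns a potassium channel–MiRP complex in C. elegans neurosensory function.
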