Addgene plasmid #113057: MPS-1
Purpose: Expresses worm MPS-1 in mammalian cells
Depositing lab: Federico Sesti. Depositing organization: Rutgers, The State University of New Jersey. Publication: A potassium channel-MiRP complex controls neurosensory function in Caenorhabditis elegans. Bianchi L, Kwok SM, Driscoll M, Sesti F. J Biol Chem. 2003 Apr 4;278(14):12415-24. doi: 10.1074/jbc.M212788200. Epub 2003 Jan 17. PubMed 12533541.
Backbone
  Vector backbone: pCI-neo
  Vector type: Mammalian Expression
Growth in bacteria
  Bacterial resistance: Ampicillin, 100 μg/mL
  Growth temperature: 37°C
  Growth strain: DH5alpha
  Copy number: High Copy
Gene/Insert
  Gene/Insert name: MiRP K+ channel accessory Subunit 1 1
  Species: C. elegans (nematode)
  Entrez Gene: mps-1 (a.k.a. CELE_C29F5.4)
  Cloning method: TOPO Cloning
Terms and licenses: Academic/Nonprofit Terms; Industry Terms: Not Available to Industry
How to cite: MPS-1 was a gift from Federico Sesti (Addgene plasmid # 113057 ; http://n2t.net/addgene:113057 ; RRID:Addgene_113057)
